Addgene plasmid #76834: TEX14 gRNA (BRDN0001147636)
Purpose: 3rd generation lentiviral gRNA plasmid targeting human TEX14
Depositing lab: John Doench & David Root. Depositing organization: Broad Institute. Publication: Optimized sgRNA design to maximize activity and minimize off-target effects of CRISPR-Cas9. Doench JG, Fusi N, Sullender M, Hegde M, Vaimberg EW, Donovan KF, Smith I, Tothova Z, Wilen C, Orchard R, Virgin HW, Listgarten J, Root DE. Nat Biotechnol. 2016 Jan 18. doi: 10.1038/nbt.3437. PubMed 26780180.
Backbone
  Vector backbone: lentiGuide-Puro
  Backbone manufacturer: Zhang Lab (Addgene plasmid # 52963)
  Vector type: Mammalian Expression, Lentiviral, CRISPR
  Selectable markers: Puromycin
Growth in bacteria
  Bacterial resistance: Ampicillin, 100 μg/mL
  Growth temperature: 37°C
  Growth strain: DH5alpha
  Copy number: High Copy
Gene/Insert
  Gene/Insert name: TEX14 (alt names: TEX14; NM_001201457.1)
  gRNA/shRNA sequence: TTAAAAAAGCCGTAGTCTCG
  Species: H. sapiens (human)
  Entrez Gene: TEX14 (a.k.a. CT113, SPGF23)
  Promoter: hU6
  Cloning method: Unknown
  Sequencing primers: 5′ U6-F; 3′ pS2-R
Terms and licenses: Academic/Nonprofit Terms; Industry Terms: Not Available to Industry
Depositor comments: The gRNA was designed to target the following Genbank reference sequence(s): NM_001201457.1,NM_031272.4,NM_198393.3. Note that this plasmid does NOT contain Cas9. It should be used in conjunction with lentiCas9-Blast (Addgene #52962) or otherwise with cell lines already expressing Cas9. Browse the full kinome gRNA library at http://www.addgene.org/pooled-library/broadgpp-human-kinome/ or visit http://www.broadinstitute.org/rnai/public/ for detailed protocols and information.
How to cite: TEX14 gRNA (BRDN0001147636) was a gift from John Doench & David Root (Addgene plasmid # 76834 ; http://n2t.net/addgene:76834 ; RRID:Addgene_76834)
