[The description below was written by a language model from this plasmid's Addgene catalogue record and pLannotate feature annotations shown in this document.]
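Description:
TEX14 gRNA (BRDN0001147636) is a third-generation lentiviral guide RNA plasmid built on the lentiGuide-Puro backbone, designed to direct Streptococcus pyogenes Cas9 to the human TEX14 gene. It is maintained in E. coli through a high-copy ColE1/pUC-type origin with ampicillin resistance (β-lactamase). The annotated 8.3 kb sequence also carries an f1 origin, an SV40 origin and leftover lac and T7/T3 cloning-vector elements in the backbone.

The viral cassette begins with an RSV promoter fused to a truncated HIV-1 5' LTR, which makes genomic RNA production Tat-independent. This is followed by the Ψ packaging signal with a partial gag region and the Rev response element, and the cassette ends in a self-inactivating ΔU3 3' LTR with an SV40 polyadenylation signal downstream. Within this unit, a human U6 RNA polymerase III promoter drives the TEX14-specific spacer joined to the SpCas9 gRNA scaffold, with a cPPT/CTS element just downstream. A separate EF-1α promoter, annotated as the core promoter plus intron A, then expresses puromycin N-acetyltransferase for selection of transduced mammalian cells. A WPRE after this gene enhances transcript expression.

According to the depositor, the guide was designed against three TEX14 reference transcripts. The plasmid does not encode Cas9, so it must be paired with a separate Cas9 lentivector or used in cells that already express the nuclease. It belongs to a human kinome gRNA collection built with optimised sgRNA design rules, and it is suited to CRISPR knockout of TEX14 in human cells by lentiviral delivery and puromycin selection. The cloning method for the spacer is not recorded.
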