Features (pLannotate 1.2.2; 29 found; start..end, strand, type, name):
     14..80      +  CDS            small t antigen (fragment): SV40 (simian virus 40) small t antigen
    106..317     +  promoter       EF-1α core promoter: core promoter for human elongation factor EF-1α
    318..1256    +  intron         EF-1α intron A: intron upstream of the start codon of human EF-1α
   1278..1877    +  CDS            PuroR (fragment): puromycin N-acetyltransferase; pac from Streptomyces; confers resistance to puromycin
   1893..2481    +  misc_feature   WPRE: woodchuck hepatitis virus posttranscriptional regulatory element
   2532..2551    +  misc_feature   cPPT/CTS (fragment): central polypurine tract and central termination sequence of HIV-1
   2553..2786    +  LTR            3' LTR (ΔU3): self-inactivating 3' long terminal repeat (LTR) from HIV-1
   2864..2985    +  polyA_signal   SV40 poly(A) signal: SV40 polyadenylation signal
   3025..3160    +  rep_origin     SV40 ori: SV40 origin of replication
   3181..3199    -  promoter       T7 promoter: promoter for bacteriophage T7 RNA polymerase
   3207..3362    +  CDS            lacZα (fragment): LacZα fragment of β-galactosidase; lacZ fragment
   3367..3795    +  rep_origin     f1 ori (sequence partly withheld): f1 bacteriophage origin of replication; arrow indicates direction of (+) strand synthesis
   3848..3952    +  promoter       AmpR promoter: bla
   3953..4813    +  CDS            AmpR: β-lactamase; bla; confers resistance to ampicillin, carbenicillin, and related antibiotics
   4984..5572    +  rep_origin     ori: high-copy-number ColE1/pMB1/pBR322/pUC origin of replication
   5755..5847    +  CDS            lacI (fragment): lac repressor; lacI; The lac repressor binds to the lac operator to inhibit transcription in E. coli. This inhibition can be relieved by adding lactose or isopropyl-β-D-thiogalactopyranoside (IPTG).
   5860..5881    +  protein_bind   CAP binding site: CAP binding activates transcription in the presence of cAMP. E. coli catabolite activator protein
   5896..5926    +  promoter       lac promoter: promoter for the E. coli lac operon
   5934..5950    +  protein_bind   lac operator: The lac repressor binds to the lac operator to inhibit transcription in E. coli. This inhibition can be relieved by adding lactose or isopropyl-β-D-thiogalactopyranoside (IPTG). lac repressor encoded by lacI
   5995..6013    +  promoter       T3 promoter: promoter for bacteriophage T3 RNA polymerase
   6041..6267    +  promoter       RSV promoter: Rous sarcoma virus enhancer/promoter
   6268..6448    +  LTR            5' LTR (truncated): truncated 5' long terminal repeat (LTR) from HIV-1
   6495..6620    +  misc_feature   HIV-1 Ψ: packaging signal of human immunodeficiency virus type 1
   6604..6967    +  CDS            HIV-1 gag (fragment): gag protein from human immunodeficiency virus 1; gag
   7113..7346    +  misc_feature   RRE: The Rev response element (RRE) of HIV-1 allows for Rev-dependent mRNA export from the nucleus to the cytoplasm.
   7723..7749    +  CDS            Rev (fragment): human immunodeficiency virus 1 (HIV-1) Rev protein; rev; enhances nuclear export of unspliced and incompletely spliced viral mRNAs
   7753..7993    +  promoter       U6 promoter: RNA polymerase III promoter for human U6 snRNA
   8023..8098    +  misc_RNA       gRNA scaffold: guide RNA scaffold for the Streptococcus pyogenes CRISPR/Cas9 system
   8154..8271    +  misc_feature   cPPT/CTS: central polypurine tract and central termination sequence of HIV-1
>Addgene plasmid #76834 | TEX14 gRNA (BRDN0001147636) | addgene full sequence | sequence record 186596 | Addgene Assembled Sequence
CCCGGGTGCAAAGATGGATAAAGTTTTAAACAGAGAGGAATCTTTGCAGCTAATGGACCTTCTAGGTCTT
GAAAGGAGTGGGAATTGGCTCCGGTGCCCGTCAGTGGGCAGAGCGCACATCGCCCACAGTCCCCGAGAAG
TTGGGGGGAGGGGTCGGCAATTGATCCGGTGCCTAGAGAAGGTGGCGCGGGGTAAACTGGGAAAGTGATG
TCGTGTACTGGCTCCGCCTTTTTCCCGAGGGTGGGGGAGAACCGTATATAAGTGCAGTAGTCGCCGTGAA
CGTTCTTTTTCGCAACGGGTTTGCCGCCAGAACACAGGTAAGTGCCGTGTGTGGTTCCCGCGGGCCTGGC
CTCTTTACGGGTTATGGCCCTTGCGTGCCTTGAATTACTTCCACCTGGCTGCAGTACGTGATTCTTGATC
CCGAGCTTCGGGTTGGAAGTGGGTGGGAGAGTTCGAGGCCTTGCGCTTAAGGAGCCCCTTCGCCTCGTGC
TTGAGTTGAGGCCTGGCCTGGGCGCTGGGGCCGCCGCGTGCGAATCTGGTGGCACCTTCGCGCCTGTCTC
GCTGCTTTCGATAAGTCTCTAGCCATTTAAAATTTTTGATGACCTGCTGCGACGCTTTTTTTCTGGCAAG
ATAGTCTTGTAAATGCGGGCCAAGATCTGCACACTGGTATTTCGGTTTTTGGGGCCGCGGGCGGCGACGG
GGCCCGTGCGTCCCAGCGCACATGTTCGGCGAGGCGGGGCCTGCGAGCGCGGCCACCGAGAATCGGACGG
GGGTAGTCTCAAGCTGGCCGGCCTGCTCTGGTGCCTGGCCTCGCGCCGCCGTGTATCGCCCCGCCCTGGG
CGGCAAGGCTGGCCCGGTCGGCACCAGTTGCGTGAGCGGAAAGATGGCCGCTTCCCGGCCCTGCTGCAGG
GAGCTCAAAATGGAGGACGCGGCGCTCGGGAGAGCGGGCGGGTGAGTCACCCACACAAAGGAAAAGGGCC
TTTCCGTCCTCAGCCGTCGCTTCATGTGACTCCACGGAGTACCGGGCGCCGTCCAGGCACCTCGATTAGT
TCTCGAGCTTTTGGAGTACGTCGTCTTTAGGTTGGGGGGAGGGGTTTTATGCGATGGAGTTTCCCCACAC
TGAGTGGGTGGAGACTGAAGTTAGGCCAGCTTGGCACTTGATGTAATTCTCCTTGGAATTTGCCCTTTTT
GAGTTTGGATCTTGGTTCATTCTCAAGCCTCAGACAGTGGTTCAAAGTTTTTTTCTTCCATTTCAGGTGT
CGTGACGTACGGCCACCATGACCGAGTACAAGCCCACGGTGCGCCTCGCCACCCGCGACGACGTCCCCAG
GGCCGTACGCACCCTCGCCGCCGCGTTCGCCGACTACCCCGCCACGCGCCACACCGTCGATCCGGACCGC
CACATCGAGCGGGTCACCGAGCTGCAAGAACTCTTCCTCACGCGCGTCGGGCTCGACATCGGCAAGGTGT
GGGTCGCGGACGACGGCGCCGCCGTGGCGGTCTGGACCACGCCGGAGAGCGTCGAAGCGGGGGCGGTGTT
CGCCGAGATCGGCCCGCGCATGGCCGAGTTGAGCGGTTCCCGGCTGGCCGCGCAGCAACAGATGGAAGGC
CTCCTGGCGCCGCACCGGCCCAAGGAGCCCGCGTGGTTCCTGGCCACCGTCGGAGTCTCGCCCGACCACC
AGGGCAAGGGTCTGGGCAGCGCCGTCGTGCTCCCCGGAGTGGAGGCGGCCGAGCGCGCCGGGGTGCCCGC
CTTCCTGGAGACCTCCGCGCCCCGCAACCTCCCCTTCTACGAGCGGCTCGGCTTCACCGTCACCGCCGAC
GTCGAGGTGCCCGAAGGACCGCGCACCTGGTGCATGACCCGCAAGCCCGGTGCCTGAACGCGTTAAGTCG
ACAATCAACCTCTGGATTACAAAATTTGTGAAAGATTGACTGGTATTCTTAACTATGTTGCTCCTTTTAC
GCTATGTGGATACGCTGCTTTAATGCCTTTGTATCATGCTATTGCTTCCCGTATGGCTTTCATTTTCTCC
TCCTTGTATAAATCCTGGTTGCTGTCTCTTTATGAGGAGTTGTGGCCCGTTGTCAGGCAACGTGGCGTGG
TGTGCACTGTGTTTGCTGACGCAACCCCCACTGGTTGGGGCATTGCCACCACCTGTCAGCTCCTTTCCGG
GACTTTCGCTTTCCCCCTCCCTATTGCCACGGCGGAACTCATCGCCGCCTGCCTTGCCCGCTGCTGGACA
GGGGCTCGGCTGTTGGGCACTGACAATTCCGTGGTGTTGTCGGGGAAATCATCGTCCTTTCCTTGGCTGC
TCGCCTGTGTTGCCACCTGGATTCTGCGCGGGACGTCCTTCTGCTACGTCCCTTCGGCCCTCAATCCAGC
GGACCTTCCTTCCCGCGGCCTGCTGCCGGCTCTGCGGCCTCTTCCGCGTCTTCGCCTTCGCCCTCAGACG
AGTCGGATCTCCCTTTGGGCCGCCTCCCCGCGTCGACTTTAAGACCAATGACTTACAAGGCAGCTGTAGA
TCTTAGCCACTTTTTAAAAGAAAAGGGGGGACTGGAAGGGCTAATTCACTCCCAACGAAGACAAGATCTG
CTTTTTGCTTGTACTGGGTCTCTCTGGTTAGACCAGATCTGAGCCTGGGAGCTCTCTGGCTAACTAGGGA
ACCCACTGCTTAAGCCTCAATAAAGCTTGCCTTGAGTGCTTCAAGTAGTGTGTGCCCGTCTGTTGTGTGA
CTCTGGTAACTAGAGATCCCTCAGACCCTTTTAGTCAGTGTGGAAAATCTCTAGCAGTACGTATAGTAGT
TCATGTCATCTTATTATTCAGTATTTATAACTTGCAAAGAAATGAATATCAGAGAGTGAGAGGAACTTGT
TTATTGCAGCTTATAATGGTTACAAATAAAGCAATAGCATCACAAATTTCACAAATAAAGCATTTTTTTC
ACTGCATTCTAGTTGTGGTTTGTCCAAACTCATCAATGTATCTTATCATGTCTGGCTCTAGCTATCCCGC
CCCTAACTCCGCCCATCCCGCCCCTAACTCCGCCCAGTTCCGCCCATTCTCCGCCCCATGGCTGACTAAT
TTTTTTTATTTATGCAGAGGCCGAGGCCGCCTCGGCCTCTGAGCTATTCCAGAAGTAGTGAGGAGGCTTT
TTTGGAGGCCTAGGGACGTACCCAATTCGCCCTATAGTGAGTCGTATTACGCGCGCTCACTGGCCGTCGT
TTTACAACGTCGTGACTGGGAAAACCCTGGCGTTACCCAACTTAATCGCCTTGCAGCACATCCCCCTTTC
GCCAGCTGGCGTAATAGCGAAGAGGCCCGCACCGATCGCCCTTCCCAACAGTTGCGCAGCCTGAATGGCG
AATGGG
[124 nt withheld, positions 3367-3490]
C
[91 nt withheld, positions 3492-3582]
A
[49 nt withheld, positions 3584-3632]
CCTTTGACGTTGGAGTCCACGTTCTTT
[37 nt withheld, positions 3660-3696]
ACCCTATCTCGGTCTATTCTTTTGATTTATAAGGGATTTTGCCGATTTCGGCCTATTGGTTAAAAAATGA
GCTGATTTAACAAAAATTTAACGCGAATTTTAACAAAATATTAACGCTTACAATTTAGGTGGCACTTTTC
GGGGAAATGTGCGCGGAACCCCTATTTGTTTATTTTTCTAAATACATTCAAATATGTATCCGCTCATGAG
ACAATAACCCTGATAAATGCTTCAATAATATTGAAAAAGGAAGAGTATGAGTATTCAACATTTCCGTGTC
GCCCTTATTCCCTTTTTTGCGGCATTTTGCCTTCCTGTTTTTGCTCACCCAGAAACGCTGGTGAAAGTAA
AAGATGCTGAAGATCAGTTGGGTGCACGAGTGGGTTACATCGAACTGGATCTCAACAGCGGTAAGATCCT
TGAGAGTTTTCGCCCCGAAGAACGTTTTCCAATGATGAGCACTTTTAAAGTTCTGCTATGTGGCGCGGTA
TTATCCCGTATTGACGCCGGGCAAGAGCAACTCGGTCGCCGCATACACTATTCTCAGAATGACTTGGTTG
AGTACTCACCAGTCACAGAAAAGCATCTTACGGATGGCATGACAGTAAGAGAATTATGCAGTGCTGCCAT
AACCATGAGTGATAACACTGCGGCCAACTTACTTCTGACAACGATCGGAGGACCGAAGGAGCTAACCGCT
TTTTTGCACAACATGGGGGATCATGTAACTCGCCTTGATCGTTGGGAACCGGAGCTGAATGAAGCCATAC
CAAACGACGAGCGTGACACCACGATGCCTGTAGCAATGGCAACAACGTTGCGCAAACTATTAACTGGCGA
ACTACTTACTCTAGCTTCCCGGCAACAATTAATAGACTGGATGGAGGCGGATAAAGTTGCAGGACCACTT
CTGCGCTCGGCCCTTCCGGCTGGCTGGTTTATTGCTGATAAATCTGGAGCCGGTGAGCGTGGGTCTCGCG
GTATCATTGCAGCACTGGGGCCAGATGGTAAGCCCTCCCGTATCGTAGTTATCTACACGACGGGGAGTCA
GGCAACTATGGATGAACGAAATAGACAGATCGCTGAGATAGGTGCCTCACTGATTAAGCATTGGTAACTG
TCAGACCAAGTTTACTCATATATACTTTAGATTGATTTAAAACTTCATTTTTAATTTAAAAGGATCTAGG
TGAAGATCCTTTTTGATAATCTCATGACCAAAATCCCTTAACGTGAGTTTTCGTTCCACTGAGCGTCAGA
CCCCGTAGAAAAGATCAAAGGATCTTCTTGAGATCCTTTTTTTCTGCGCGTAATCTGCTGCTTGCAAACA
AAAAAACCACCGCTACCAGCGGTGGTTTGTTTGCCGGATCAAGAGCTACCAACTCTTTTTCCGAAGGTAA
CTGGCTTCAGCAGAGCGCAGATACCAAATACTGTTCTTCTAGTGTAGCCGTAGTTAGGCCACCACTTCAA
GAACTCTGTAGCACCGCCTACATACCTCGCTCTGCTAATCCTGTTACCAGTGGCTGCTGCCAGTGGCGAT
AAGTCGTGTCTTACCGGGTTGGACTCAAGACGATAGTTACCGGATAAGGCGCAGCGGTCGGGCTGAACGG
GGGGTTCGTGCACACAGCCCAGCTTGGAGCGAACGACCTACACCGAACTGAGATACCTACAGCGTGAGCT
ATGAGAAAGCGCCACGCTTCCCGAAGGGAGAAAGGCGGACAGGTATCCGGTAAGCGGCAGGGTCGGAACA
GGAGAGCGCACGAGGGAGCTTCCAGGGGGAAACGCCTGGTATCTTTATAGTCCTGTCGGGTTTCGCCACC
TCTGACTTGAGCGTCGATTTTTGTGATGCTCGTCAGGGGGGCGGAGCCTATGGAAAAACGCCAGCAACGC
GGCCTTTTTACGGTTCCTGGCCTTTTGCTGGCCTTTTGCTCACATGTTCTTTCCTGCGTTATCCCCTGAT
TCTGTGGATAACCGTATTACCGCCTTTGAGTGAGCTGATACCGCTCGCCGCAGCCGAACGACCGAGCGCA
GCGAGTCAGTGAGCGAGGAAGCGGAAGAGCGCCCAATACGCAAACCGCCTCTCCCCGCGCGTTGGCCGAT
TCATTAATGCAGCTGGCACGACAGGTTTCCCGACTGGAAAGCGGGCAGTGAGCGCAACGCAATTAATGTG
AGTTAGCTCACTCATTAGGCACCCCAGGCTTTACACTTTATGCTTCCGGCTCGTATGTTGTGTGGAATTG
TGAGCGGATAACAATTTCACACAGGAAACAGCTATGACCATGATTACGCCAAGCGCGCAATTAACCCTCA
CTAAAGGGAACAAAAGCTGGAGCTGCAAGCTTAATGTAGTCTTATGCAATACTCTTGTAGTCTTGCAACA
TGGTAACGATGAGTTAGCAACATGCCTTACAAGGAGAGAAAAAGCACCGTGCATGCCGATTGGTGGAAGT
AAGGTGGTACGATCGTGCCTTATTAGGAAGGCAACAGACGGGTCTGACATGGATTGGACGAACCACTGAA
TTGCCGCATTGCAGAGATATTGTATTTAAGTGCCTAGCTCGATACATAAACGGGTCTCTCTGGTTAGACC
AGATCTGAGCCTGGGAGCTCTCTGGCTAACTAGGGAACCCACTGCTTAAGCCTCAATAAAGCTTGCCTTG
AGTGCTTCAAGTAGTGTGTGCCCGTCTGTTGTGTGACTCTGGTAACTAGAGATCCCTCAGACCCTTTTAG
TCAGTGTGGAAAATCTCTAGCAGTGGCGCCCGAACAGGGACTTGAAAGCGAAAGGGAAACCAGAGGAGCT
CTCTCGACGCAGGACTCGGCTTGCTGAAGCGCGCACGGCAAGAGGCGAGGGGCGGCGACTGGTGAGTACG
CCAAAAATTTTGACTAGCGGAGGCTAGAAGGAGAGAGATGGGTGCGAGAGCGTCAGTATTAAGCGGGGGA
GAATTAGATCGCGATGGGAAAAAATTCGGTTAAGGCCAGGGGGAAAGAAAAAATATAAATTAAAACATAT
AGTATGGGCAAGCAGGGAGCTAGAACGATTCGCAGTTAATCCTGGCCTGTTAGAAACATCAGAAGGCTGT
AGACAAATACTGGGACAGCTACAACCATCCCTTCAGACAGGATCAGAAGAACTTAGATCATTATATAATA
CAGTAGCAACCCTCTATTGTGTGCATCAAAGGATAGAGATAAAAGACACCAAGGAAGCTTTAGACAAGAT
AGAGGAAGAGCAAAACAAAAGTAAGACCACCGCACAGCAAGCGGCCGCTGATCTTCAGACCTGGAGGAGG
AGATATGAGGGACAATTGGAGAAGTGAATTATATAAATATAAAGTAGTAAAAATTGAACCATTAGGAGTA
GCACCCACCAAGGCAAAGAGAAGAGTGGTGCAGAGAGAAAAAAGAGCAGTGGGAATAGGAGCTTTGTTCC
TTGGGTTCTTGGGAGCAGCAGGAAGCACTATGGGCGCAGCGTCAATGACGCTGACGGTACAGGCCAGACA
ATTATTGTCTGGTATAGTGCAGCAGCAGAACAATTTGCTGAGGGCTATTGAGGCGCAACAGCATCTGTTG
CAACTCACAGTCTGGGGCATCAAGCAGCTCCAGGCAAGAATCCTGGCTGTGGAAAGATACCTAAAGGATC
AACAGCTCCTGGGGATTTGGGGTTGCTCTGGAAAACTCATTTGCACCACTGCTGTGCCTTGGAATGCTAG
TTGGAGTAATAAATCTCTGGAACAGATTTGGAATCACACGACCTGGATGGAGTGGGACAGAGAAATTAAC
AATTACACAAGCTTAATACACTCCTTAATTGAAGAATCGCAAAACCAGCAAGAAAAGAATGAACAAGAAT
TATTGGAATTAGATAAATGGGCAAGTTTGTGGAATTGGTTTAACATAACAAATTGGCTGTGGTATATAAA
ATTATTCATAATGATAGTAGGAGGCTTGGTAGGTTTAAGAATAGTTTTTGCTGTACTTTCTATAGTGAAT
AGAGTTAGGCAGGGATATTCACCATTATCGTTTCAGACCCACCTCCCAACCCCGAGGGGACCCAGAGAGG
GCCTATTTCCCATGATTCCTTCATATTTGCATATACGATACAAGGCTGTTAGAGAGATAATTAGAATTAA
TTTGACTGTAAACACAAAGATATTAGTACAAAATACGTGACGTAGAAAGTAATAATTTCTTGGGTAGTTT
GCAGTTTTAAAATTATGTTTTAAAATGGACTATCATATGCTTACCGTAACTTGAAAGTATTTCGATTTCT
TGGCTTTATATATCTTGTGGAAAGGACGAAACACCGTTAAAAAAGCCGTAGTCTCGGTTTTAGAGCTAGA
AATAGCAAGTTAAAATAAGGCTAGTCCGTTATCAACTTGAAAAAGTGGCACCGAGTCGGTGCTTTTTTAA
GCTTGGCGTAACTAGATCTTGAGACAAATGGCAGTATTCATCCACAATTTTAAAAGAAAAGGGGGGATTG
GGGGGTACAGTGCAGGGGAAAGAATAGTAGACATAATAGCAACAGACATACAAACTAAAGAATTACAAAA
ACAAATTACAAAAATTCAAAATTTTCGGGTTTATTACAGGGACAGCAGAGATCCACTTTGGCGCCGGCTC
GAGGGGG
