>Addgene plasmid #76834 | TEX14 gRNA (BRDN0001147636) | depositor partial sequence | sequence record 144294 | Target Sequence
TTAAAAAAGCCGTAGTCTCG
