>Addgene plasmid #76834 | TEX14 gRNA (BRDN0001147636) | addgene partial sequence | sequence record 186595 | hU6-F
TAGAAAGTAATAATTTCTTGGGTAGTTTGCAGTTTTAAAATTATGTTTTAAAATGGACTATCATATGCTT
ACCGTAACTTGAAAGTATTTCGATTTCTTGGCTTTATATATCTTGTGGAAAGGACGAAACACCGTTAAAA
AAGCCGTAGTCTCGGTTTTAGAGCTAGAAATAGCAAGTTAAAATAAGGCTAGTCCGTTATCAACTTGAAA
AAGTGGCACCGAGTCGGTGCTTTTTTAAGCTTGGCGTAACTAGATCTTGAGACAAATGGCAGTATTCATC
CACAATTTTAAAAGAAAAGGGGGGATTGGGGGGTACAGTGCAGGGGAAAGAATAGTAGACATAATAGCAA
CAGACATACAAACTAAAGAATTACAAAAACAAATTACAAAAATTCAAAATTTTCGGGTTTATTACAGGGA
CAGCAGAGATCCACTTTGGCGCCGGCTCGAGGGGGCCCGGGTGCAAAGATGGATAAAGTTTTAAACAGAG
AGGAATCTTTGCAGCTAATGGACCTTCTAGGTCTTGAAAGGAGTGGGAATTGGCTCCGGTGCCCGTCAGT
GGGCAGAGCG
